Addgene plasmid #101786: AICSDP-26:ST6GAL1-mEGFP
Purpose: Homology arms and linker-mEGFP sequence for C-terminus tagging of human ST6GAL1
Depositing lab: Allen Institute for Cell Science. Depositing organization: Allen Institute.
Backbone
  Vector backbone: pUC57
  Vector type: Mammalian Expression, CRISPR ; Donor Template
Growth in bacteria
  Bacterial resistance: Ampicillin, 100 μg/mL
  Growth temperature: 37°C
  Growth strain: DH5alpha
  Copy number: High Copy
Gene/Insert
  Gene/Insert name: ST6GAL1 Homology Arms with linker-mEGFP (alt name: ST6GAL1)
  Species: H. sapiens (human)
  Insert size (bp): 2759
  Mutation: homology arms contain point mutations to disrupt crRNA binding sites used
  Entrez Gene: ST6GAL1 (a.k.a. CDw75, SIAT1, ST6GalI, ST6N)
  Tag / fusion protein: linker-mEGFP (C terminal on backbone)
  Cloning method: Unknown
  Sequencing primers: 5′ unknown
Terms and licenses: Academic/Nonprofit Terms; Industry Terms
Depositor comments: This plasmid has been used with locus-specific CRISPR/Cas9 to add a mEGFP tag to the C-terminus of human ST6GAL1 in WTC human induced pluripotent stem cells by the Allen Institute for Cell Science. Linker (AA) sequence: LQSTVPRARDPPVAT. After protein tagging using this donor template plasmid and CRISPR/Cas9 reagents, transfected cells may exhibit varying intensity levels of fluorescence, likely due to editing precision. To obtain cells of uniform intensity levels, see our protocol for fluorescence-assisted cell sorting and subcloning of transfected cells (https://www.allencell.org/instructional-videos-and-tutorials-for-cell-methods.html) Further, we recommend PCR-based assays for identifying precisely edited clones as previously described (https://www.molbiolcell.org/doi/abs/10.1091/mbc.e17-03-0209) For more information on the entire plasmid collection, please see https://www.addgene.org/allen-institute-cell-science/ .
How to cite: AICSDP-26:ST6GAL1-mEGFP was a gift from Allen Institute for Cell Science (Addgene plasmid # 101786 ; http://n2t.net/addgene:101786 ; RRID:Addgene_101786)
