[The description below was written by a language model from this plasmid's Addgene catalogue record and pLannotate feature annotations shown in this document.]
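Description:
AICSDP-26:ST6GAL1-mEGFP is a CRISPR/Cas9 homology-directed repair donor template built on the pUC57 cloning backbone and designed to add a monomeric EGFP tag to the C-terminus of the endogenous human ST6GAL1 gene, which encodes a sialyltransferase that transfers sialic acid from CMP-sialic acid to galactose-containing acceptors. The plasmid of about 5.4 kb is propagated in E. coli from a high-copy ColE1/pUC-type origin under ampicillin selection (AmpR with its bla promoter). The remaining annotated backbone elements are standard pUC remnants: the lac promoter, operator and CAP site, and fragments of lacZα, lacI, bom and rop.

The roughly 2.8 kb insert consists of human ST6GAL1 homology arms flanking a short peptide linker fused to mEGFP, the mammalian codon-optimised EGFP carrying the monomerising A206K mutation. In the feature table, mEGFP lies on the reverse strand across the sequence origin, immediately downstream (in coding sense) of a terminal ST6GAL1 coding fragment. The annotation tool matched that fragment to the mouse orthologue, although the record states the insert is human. The homology arms themselves are otherwise not annotated. No mammalian promoter is recorded, which fits the design: expression of the fusion depends on in-frame integration at the native locus, so the tagged protein is under endogenous regulation. The arms carry point mutations that disrupt the crRNA binding sites, preventing Cas9 from cutting the donor or re-cutting the edited allele.

The depositor has used this donor with locus-specific Cas9 reagents to generate ST6GAL1-mEGFP in WTC human induced pluripotent stem cells. They note that fluorescence intensity can vary among transfected cells, probably reflecting editing precision, so sorting, subcloning and PCR-based screening for precisely edited clones are advised.
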