Features (pLannotate 1.2.2; 12 found; start..end, strand, type, name):
    502..849     -  CDS            St6gal1 (fragment): SIAT1_MOUSE - Also known as Siat1. Experimental evidence at protein level: Swiss-Prot protein existence level 1. Transfers sialic acid from CMP-sialic acid to galactose- containing acceptor substrates. From Mus musculus (Mouse).
   1518..1675    +  CDS            lacZα (fragment): LacZα fragment of β-galactosidase; lacZ fragment
   1681..1780    -  misc_feature   bom (fragment): basis of mobility region from pBR322
   1882..1917    -  CDS            rop (fragment): Rop protein, which maintains plasmids at low copy number; rop
   2012..2116    +  promoter       AmpR promoter: bla
   2117..2977    +  CDS            AmpR: β-lactamase; bla; confers resistance to ampicillin, carbenicillin, and related antibiotics
   3148..3736    +  rep_origin     ori: high-copy-number ColE1/pMB1/pBR322/pUC origin of replication
   3919..4011    +  CDS            lacI (fragment): lac repressor; lacI; The lac repressor binds to the lac operator to inhibit transcription in E. coli. This inhibition can be relieved by adding lactose or isopropyl-β-D-thiogalactopyranoside (IPTG).
   4024..4045    +  protein_bind   CAP binding site: CAP binding activates transcription in the presence of cAMP. E. coli catabolite activator protein
   4060..4090    +  promoter       lac promoter: promoter for the E. coli lac operon
   4098..4114    +  protein_bind   lac operator: The lac repressor binds to the lac operator to inhibit transcription in E. coli. This inhibition can be relieved by adding lactose or isopropyl-β-D-thiogalactopyranoside (IPTG). lac repressor encoded by lacI
   5170..456     -  CDS            mEGFP (across the origin): enhanced GFP with monomerizing A206K mutation (Zacharias et al., 2002) mammalian codon-optimized
>Addgene plasmid #101786 | AICSDP-26:ST6GAL1-mEGFP | addgene full sequence | sequence record 197675 | Addgene NGS Result
GATATAGACGTTGTGGCTGTTGTAGTTGTACTCCAGCTTGTGCCCCAGGATGTTGCCGTCCTCCTTGAAG
TCGATGCCCTTCAGCTCGATGCGGTTCACCAGGGTGTCGCCCTCGAACTTCACCTCGGCGCGGGTCTTGT
AGTTGCCGTCGTCCTTGAAGAAGATGGTGCGCTCCTGGACGTAGCCTTCGGGCATGGCGGACTTGAAGAA
GTCGTGCTGCTTCATGTGGTCGGGGTAGCGGCTGAAGCACTGCACGCCGTAGGTCAGGGTGGTCACGAGG
GTGGGCCAGGGCACGGGCAGCTTGCCGGTGGTGCAGATGAACTTCAGGGTCAGCTTGCCGTAGGTGGCAT
CGCCCTCGCCCTCGCCGGACACGCTGAACTTGTGGCCGTTTACGTCGCCGTCCAGCTCGACCAGGATGGG
CACCACCCCGGTGAACAGCTCCTCGCCCTTGCTCACGGTGGCCACAGGTGGGTCCCGAGCCCGTGGCACG
GTGCTCTGGAGGCAGTGAATTGTGCGAAAGCCAGGCAGTGTGGCTTTTCCAAGCAGGTAGATGTCCTCAT
CTGTGCCCTGGTTGAGATGCTTCACCAAATTCTTCTCATAGAGCAGCGGGTGGTAGGCACCCATCGTGCA
GGCACTATCGAAGAACTTCTGGTAGTAGTAGCACACGTCAGTCTTGCGCTTGGATGGGAGGAACTCATAA
ATATCCACCTGGTCACACAGCGTCATCATGATGATGATACCTGGAGAGGGGAGCAGAGGTGAGTCATGCC
TGACAACCCACCCCAGCACCCCAGAGCTCTGCCCAGTGGGTTCAGCAGCTCATGACCCCAAATTTGGAGA
GCTTTCCCTCTGGAGTTTCTATTTATGACTGTGATTCCCAATCTAAGTTTCAGCAAGCCAAGCCCAGCAG
TGTTCCTTAGGATGCAGGGCTGTGTGAGGGTTATACACCTTTGAATCCCCAGCACCTAGGCCAGGGCCTG
GTGAATAATAGATCCTCCCTAAATGCTAGTAGATTAAATGACTCCATCAATCAGCCAATGAATGTATCCA
TGGAATAATTTATTTGGAGAAAGAGGACAAGATTACTGAGCTGATTGAGGAGACAGTGGCATCATGTGTA
GTTAGCACTTTCTAGCACTGTGACATCCTGCAGAACCTCTTGGATGGTGCTATTTGGGAGCAGATTTTTC
CTTATAGCATTTGCATGAAACAGTGTTGGGGAGGGAAGACTTTTCTTCCCTTAGCTGGGCAAAGGGACAG
CTGGAACAGGAGCACTCCACAGTCTGAATGATGAGATGTAGAGAAAATCCAAGAAGGGGGCCCCTGGCCA
GCATTGTTCCAATAAACTCTGCACAGCACTGTTACTGATCCTATCTTTATTTAAATACTTGATATTTCAC
TCATCATAATTTTTACATTAATTGTGTTTTCTGAAGATACTGTAGTGAAATATTATTTATCTTGATGACT
GAGTTTTTAAGGGGTACGCCCTTAAATTGTAATCCCAATACGCGTCAATTCACTGGCCGTCGTTTTACAA
CGTCGTGACTGGGAAAACCCTGGCGTTACCCAACTTAATCGCCTTGCAGCACATCCCCCTTTCGCCAGCT
GGCGTAATAGCGAAGAGGCCCGCACCGATCGCCCTTCCCAACAGTTGCGCAGCCTGAATGGCGAATGGCG
CCTGATGCGGTATTTTCTCCTTACGCATCTGTGCGGTATTTCACACCGCATATGGTGCACTCTCAGTACA
ATCTGCTCTGATGCCGCATAGTTAAGCCAGCCCCGACACCCGCCAACACCCGCTGACGCGCCCTGACGGG
CTTGTCTGCTCCCGGCATCCGCTTACAGACAAGCTGTGACCGTCTCCGGGAGCTGCATGTGTCAGAGGTT
TTCACCGTCATCACCGAAACGCGCGAGACGAAAGGGCCTCGTGATACGCCTATTTTTATAGGTTAATGTC
ATGATAATAATGGTTTCTTAGACGTCAGGTGGCACTTTTCGGGGAAATGTGCGCGGAACCCCTATTTGTT
TATTTTTCTAAATACATTCAAATATGTATCCGCTCATGAGACAATAACCCTGATAAATGCTTCAATAATA
TTGAAAAAGGAAGAGTATGAGTATTCAACATTTCCGTGTCGCCCTTATTCCCTTTTTTGCGGCATTTTGC
CTTCCTGTTTTTGCTCACCCAGAAACGCTGGTGAAAGTAAAAGATGCTGAAGATCAGTTGGGTGCACGAG
TGGGTTACATCGAACTGGATCTCAACAGCGGTAAGATCCTTGAGAGTTTTCGCCCCGAAGAACGTTTTCC
AATGATGAGCACTTTTAAAGTTCTGCTATGTGGCGCGGTATTATCCCGTATTGACGCCGGGCAAGAGCAA
CTCGGTCGCCGCATACACTATTCTCAGAATGACTTGGTTGAGTACTCACCAGTCACAGAAAAGCATCTTA
CGGATGGCATGACAGTAAGAGAATTATGCAGTGCTGCCATAACCATGAGTGATAACACTGCGGCCAACTT
ACTTCTGACAACGATCGGAGGACCGAAGGAGCTAACCGCTTTTTTGCACAACATGGGGGATCATGTAACT
CGCCTTGATCGTTGGGAACCGGAGCTGAATGAAGCCATACCAAACGACGAGCGTGACACCACGATGCCTG
TAGCAATGGCAACAACGTTGCGCAAACTATTAACTGGCGAACTACTTACTCTAGCTTCCCGGCAACAATT
AATAGACTGGATGGAGGCGGATAAAGTTGCAGGACCACTTCTGCGCTCGGCCCTTCCGGCTGGCTGGTTT
ATTGCTGATAAATCTGGAGCCGGTGAGCGTGGGTCTCGCGGTATCATTGCAGCACTGGGGCCAGATGGTA
AGCCCTCCCGTATCGTAGTTATCTACACGACGGGGAGTCAGGCAACTATGGATGAACGAAATAGACAGAT
CGCTGAGATAGGTGCCTCACTGATTAAGCATTGGTAACTGTCAGACCAAGTTTACTCATATATACTTTAG
ATTGATTTAAAACTTCATTTTTAATTTAAAAGGATCTAGGTGAAGATCCTTTTTGATAATCTCATGACCA
AAATCCCTTAACGTGAGTTTTCGTTCCACTGAGCGTCAGACCCCGTAGAAAAGATCAAAGGATCTTCTTG
AGATCCTTTTTTTCTGCGCGTAATCTGCTGCTTGCAAACAAAAAAACCACCGCTACCAGCGGTGGTTTGT
TTGCCGGATCAAGAGCTACCAACTCTTTTTCCGAAGGTAACTGGCTTCAGCAGAGCGCAGATACCAAATA
CTGTTCTTCTAGTGTAGCCGTAGTTAGGCCACCACTTCAAGAACTCTGTAGCACCGCCTACATACCTCGC
TCTGCTAATCCTGTTACCAGTGGCTGCTGCCAGTGGCGATAAGTCGTGTCTTACCGGGTTGGACTCAAGA
CGATAGTTACCGGATAAGGCGCAGCGGTCGGGCTGAACGGGGGGTTCGTGCACACAGCCCAGCTTGGAGC
GAACGACCTACACCGAACTGAGATACCTACAGCGTGAGCTATGAGAAAGCGCCACGCTTCCCGAAGGGAG
AAAGGCGGACAGGTATCCGGTAAGCGGCAGGGTCGGAACAGGAGAGCGCACGAGGGAGCTTCCAGGGGGA
AACGCCTGGTATCTTTATAGTCCTGTCGGGTTTCGCCACCTCTGACTTGAGCGTCGATTTTTGTGATGCT
CGTCAGGGGGGCGGAGCCTATGGAAAAACGCCAGCAACGCGGCCTTTTTACGGTTCCTGGCCTTTTGCTG
GCCTTTTGCTCACATGTTCTTTCCTGCGTTATCCCCTGATTCTGTGGATAACCGTATTACCGCCTTTGAG
TGAGCTGATACCGCTCGCCGCAGCCGAACGACCGAGCGCAGCGAGTCAGTGAGCGAGGAAGCGGAAGAGC
GCCCAATACGCAAACCGCCTCTCCCCGCGCGTTGGCCGATTCATTAATGCAGCTGGCACGACAGGTTTCC
CGACTGGAAAGCGGGCAGTGAGCGCAACGCAATTAATGTGAGTTAGCTCACTCATTAGGCACCCCAGGCT
TTACACTTTATGCTTCCGGCTCGTATGTTGTGTGGAATTGTGAGCGGATAACAATTTCACACAGGAAACA
GCTATGACCATGATTACGCCAAGCTCGGCGCGCCATTGGGATGTAGGAGGTTTCCTAAAAAAATATCTTG
AGTCTCTAAGTTCAGGTAGATCTTAGAAAATAAACATGGGAAGAAAGAAAAACACAATTCAAACGGCTCA
GATGTAATCTGCTTGCCATGTTTCTTCTCTTCCTCTAAGACTCATCTGAATGCCCCCTGTGCTATAAAGC
CTTCTCTGATCCACAAACACAGTTTTAAGTGCGTGGCCCTCCTGGGTGCACAGAGAGAGCAAGCCCATCT
CTCTCCAAATCCCCAGTGCACTGAGCACACTGAATCCTACCTGCCTGTTCAGATGTCTGCCTCTCTCACT
GAACCGTAGCAACTTGAGGATAGACACTGTATCCTTCTCTACCTTCCATCTCCACATGGAGAGGGAAAGT
GGGCTAACCAAGACCCTTTAATCATAAGCACCCAGTCTAAGGACCAGCCCAACCAGCCAGAGTGATAGGA
ACACGTTCCAGGGGCATGGACCTCGGGAGCAACTTTTCTCTGGAGGCGCGGAGCATGTTTCCAATCCCCT
GTACCACCTACTTGCCCCCCAGAGCCACCCTGCATTGGGCACAATTGTAATTTAAGAGAATTTCTTTAAA
ACGTGAAATCAATATTTAGATGCAGACTTCAAGCAATATAGAGCATTGGTTTGTGAGAATGGCATCATTC
TGCTGGGAAAAACAAAGCCCAGCTTTGGCAGCCCTGATGGGAGAGATAGACCTTGCATCTACCAAGGTGG
AAGGCGGGGAGGATGCTGTCTGGAAAGAATGCTAGATATGTGTGCATGTGTGTGGCAGGAGGCTCTGGGC
TCATAAACTGTCTGGCTACAGGGAAGGCTGGACCTGATTTCCTGACCACAGGCTCTTGAAGTCCCCATGG
TCTTGCTGACAGAGGCCCCTAGAGTAAAAGGAGCAGGCTGGAATTGTTCAGGAAAATGTTCTTCCCAGGC
TGGGGTGGCCAAGAGACCATTCATTTAATGCCTGATGGAGAAGAGTGAGGAGGGTGTGCTTACTTGTACA
GCTCGTCCATGCCGAGAGTGATCCCGGCGGCGGTCACGAACTCCAGCAGGACCATGTGATCGCGCTTCTC
GTTGGGGTCTTTGCTCAGCTTGGACTGGGTGCTCAGGTAGTGGTTGTCGGGCAGCAGCACGGGGCCGTCG
CCGATGGGGGTGTTCTGCTGGTAGTGGTCGGCGAGCTGCACGCTGCCGTCCTCGATGTTGTGGCGGATCT
TGAAGTTCACCTTGATGCCGTTCTTCTGCTTGTCGGCCAT
