>Addgene plasmid #101786 | AICSDP-26:ST6GAL1-mEGFP | depositor partial sequence | sequence record 192499 | ST6GAL1 Homology Arms and linker-mEGFP
TACAATTTAAGGGCGTACCCCTTAAAAACTCAGTCATCAAGATAAATAATATTTCACTACAGTATCTTCA
GAAAACACAATTAATGTAAAAATTATGATGAGTGAAATATCAAGTATTTAAATAAAGATAGGATCAGTAA
CAGTGCTGTGCAGAGTTTATTGGAACAATGCTGGCCAGGGGCCCCCTTCTTGGATTTTCTCTACATCTCA
TCATTCAGACTGTGGAGTGCTCCTGTTCCAGCTGTCCCTTTGCCCAGCTAAGGGAAGAAAAGTCTTCCCT
CCCCAACACTGTTTCATGCAAATGCTATAAGGAAAAATCTGCTCCCAAATAGCACCATCCAAGAGGTTCT
GCAGGATGTCACAGTGCTAGAAAGTGCTAACTACACATGATGCCACTGTCTCCTCAATCAGCTCAGTAAT
CTTGTCCTCTTTCTCCAAATAAATTATTCCATGGATACATTCATTGGCTGATTGATGGAGTCATTTAATC
TACTAGCATTTAGGGAGGATCTATTATTCACCAGGCCCTGGCCTAGGTGCTGGGGATTCAAAGGTGTATA
ACCCTCACACAGCCCTGCATCCTAAGGAACACTGCTGGGCTTGGCTTGCTGAAACTTAGATTGGGAATCA
CAGTCATAAATAGAAACTCCAGAGGGAAAGCTCTCCAAATTTGGGGTCATGAGCTGCTGAACCCACTGGG
CAGAGCTCTGGGGTGCTGGGGTGGGTTGTCAGGCATGACTCACCTCTGCTCCCCTCTCCAGGTATCATCA
TCATGATGACGCTGTGTGACCAGGTGGATATTTATGAGTTCCTCCCATCCAAGCGCAAGACTGACGTGTG
CTACTACTACCAGAAGTTCTTCGATAGTGCCTGCACGATGGGTGCCTACCACCCGCTGCTCTATGAGAAG
AATTTGGTGAAGCATCTCAACCAGGGCACAGATGAGGACATCTACCTGCTTGGAAAAGCCACACTGCCTG
GCTTTCGCACAATTCACTGCCTCCAGAGCACCGTGCCACGGGCTCGGGACCCACCTGTGGCCACCGTGAG
CAAGGGCGAGGAGCTGTTCACCGGGGTGGTGCCCATCCTGGTCGAGCTGGACGGCGACGTAAACGGCCAC
AAGTTCAGCGTGTCCGGCGAGGGCGAGGGCGATGCCACCTACGGCAAGCTGACCCTGAAGTTCATCTGCA
CCACCGGCAAGCTGCCCGTGCCCTGGCCCACCCTCGTGACCACCCTGACCTACGGCGTGCAGTGCTTCAG
CCGCTACCCCGACCACATGAAGCAGCACGACTTCTTCAAGTCCGCCATGCCCGAAGGCTACGTCCAGGAG
CGCACCATCTTCTTCAAGGACGACGGCAACTACAAGACCCGCGCCGAGGTGAAGTTCGAGGGCGACACCC
TGGTGAACCGCATCGAGCTGAAGGGCATCGACTTCAAGGAGGACGGCAACATCCTGGGGCACAAGCTGGA
GTACAACTACAACAGCCACAACGTCTATATCATGGCCGACAAGCAGAAGAACGGCATCAAGGTGAACTTC
AAGATCCGCCACAACATCGAGGACGGCAGCGTGCAGCTCGCCGACCACTACCAGCAGAACACCCCCATCG
GCGACGGCCCCGTGCTGCTGCCCGACAACCACTACCTGAGCACCCAGTCCAAGCTGAGCAAAGACCCCAA
CGAGAAGCGCGATCACATGGTCCTGCTGGAGTTCGTGACCGCCGCCGGGATCACTCTCGGCATGGACGAG
CTGTACAAGTAAGCACACCCTCCTCACTCTTCTCCATCAGGCATTAAATGAATGGTCTCTTGGCCACCCC
AGCCTGGGAAGAACATTTTCCTGAACAATTCCAGCCTGCTCCTTTTACTCTAGGGGCCTCTGTCAGCAAG
ACCATGGGGACTTCAAGAGCCTGTGGTCAGGAAATCAGGTCCAGCCTTCCCTGTAGCCAGACAGTTTATG
AGCCCAGAGCCTCCTGCCACACACATGCACACATATCTAGCATTCTTTCCAGACAGCATCCTCCCCGCCT
TCCACCTTGGTAGATGCAAGGTCTATCTCTCCCATCAGGGCTGCCAAAGCTGGGCTTTGTTTTTCCCAGC
AGAATGATGCCATTCTCACAAACCAATGCTCTATATTGCTTGAAGTCTGCATCTAAATATTGATTTCACG
TTTTAAAGAAATTCTCTTAAATTACAATTGTGCCCAATGCAGGGTGGCTCTGGGGGGCAAGTAGGTGGTA
CAGGGGATTGGAAACATGCTCCGCGCCTCCAGAGAAAAGTTGCTCCCGAGGTCCATGCCCCTGGAACGTG
TTCCTATCACTCTGGCTGGTTGGGCTGGTCCTTAGACTGGGTGCTTATGATTAAAGGGTCTTGGTTAGCC
CACTTTCCCTCTCCATGTGGAGATGGAAGGTAGAGAAGGATACAGTGTCTATCCTCAAGTTGCTACGGTT
CAGTGAGAGAGGCAGACATCTGAACAGGCAGGTAGGATTCAGTGTGCTCAGTGCACTGGGGATTTGGAGA
GAGATGGGCTTGCTCTCTCTGTGCACCCAGGAGGGCCACGCACTTAAAACTGTGTTTGTGGATCAGAGAA
GGCTTTATAGCACAGGGGGCATTCAGATGAGTCTTAGAGGAAGAGAAGAAACATGGCAAGCAGATTACAT
CTGAGCCGTTTGAATTGTGTTTTTCTTTCTTCCCATGTTTATTTTCTAAGATCTACCTGAACTTAGAGAC
TCAAGATATTTTTTTAGGAAACCTCCTAC
